Addgene plasmid #173999: pYPQ265O1
Purpose: Gateway entry clone (attL1 & attR5) rAPOBEC1-zCas9(D10A)-rXRCC1 for C-G base editing
Depositing lab: Yiping Qi. Depositing organization: University of Maryland, College Park. Publication: Exploring C-To-G Base Editing in Rice, Tomato, and Poplar. Sretenovic S, Liu S, Li G, Cheng Y, Fan T, Xu Y, Zhou J, Zheng X, Coleman G, Zhang Y, Qi Y. Front Genome Ed. 2021 Sep 15;3:756766. doi: 10.3389/fgeed.2021.756766. eCollection 2021. PubMed 34713268.
Backbone
  Vector backbone: pNJB91
  Total vector size (bp): 10098
  Vector type: Plant Expression, CRISPR
Growth in bacteria
  Bacterial resistance: Spectinomycin, 50 μg/mL
  Growth temperature: 37°C
  Growth strain: DH5alpha
  Copy number: High Copy
Gene/Insert
  Gene/Insert name: rAPOBEC1-zCas9(D10A)-rXRCC1
  Mutation: D10A
  Tag / fusion protein: 3X FLAG, NLS
Terms and licenses: Academic/Nonprofit Terms; Industry Terms: Not Available to Industry
How to cite: pYPQ265O1 was a gift from Yiping Qi (Addgene plasmid # 173999 ; http://n2t.net/addgene:173999 ; RRID:Addgene_173999)
