[The description below was written by a language model from this plasmid's Addgene catalogue record and pLannotate feature annotations shown in this document.]
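Description:
pYPQ265O1 is a 10,098 bp Gateway entry clone built on the pNJB91 backbone and catalogued as a plant expression/CRISPR vector. It is maintained in E. coli at high copy through a ColE1/pUC-type origin and selected with spectinomycin via the aadA (SmR) aminoglycoside adenylyltransferase gene. Small remnants of an integron Pc promoter, a gentamicin resistance gene, lacI and lacZα are also detected in the backbone, along with rrnB T1 and T2 terminators that insulate the cloning region from read-through transcription.

The payload sits between attL1 and attR5 recombination sites and encodes a single fusion protein for C-to-G base editing: rat APOBEC1 cytidine deaminase at the N-terminus, a Streptococcus pyogenes Cas9 carrying the D10A mutation (a nickase, designated zCas9 in the record), and rat XRCC1, a scaffold protein of single-strand break and base excision repair, at the C-terminus. The record lists 3X FLAG and NLS tags; the annotation picks up a FLAG fragment in the linker between the deaminase and Cas9. In this design the deaminase converts cytosine to uracil in the guide-exposed strand, the nickase cuts the opposite strand, and the XRCC1 moiety is intended to recruit repair factors that bias the outcome toward C-to-G transversion. A NOS terminator follows the coding sequence, but no plant promoter is annotated inside the att-flanked cassette, so the promoter is presumably supplied by the destination vector. The attL1/attR5 pairing suits multisite LR assembly, typically alongside a second entry clone such as a guide RNA module. The associated work explored C-to-G editing in rice, tomato and poplar.
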