Features (pLannotate 1.2.2; 16 found; start..end, strand, type, name):
     96..119     +  promoter       Pc promoter (fragment): intI1 (promoter lies within the coding sequence); class 1 integron promoter
    295..351     +  CDS            GmR (fragment): gentamycin acetyltransferase; aacC1; confers resistance to gentamycin
    358..1149    +  CDS            SmR: aminoglycoside adenylyltransferase (Murphy, 1985); aadA; confers resistance to spectinomycin and streptomycin
   1242..1830    +  rep_origin     ori: high-copy-number ColE1/pMB1/pBR322/pUC origin of replication
   2013..2105    +  CDS            lacI (fragment): lac repressor; lacI; The lac repressor binds to the lac operator to inhibit transcription in E. coli. This inhibition can be relieved by adding lactose or isopropyl-β-D-thiogalactopyranoside (IPTG).
   2160..2187    -  terminator     rrnB T2 terminator: transcription terminator T2 from the E. coli rrnB gene
   2319..2362    +  terminator     rrnB T1 terminator: Escherichia coli rrnB; transcription terminator T1 from the E. coli rrnB gene
   2409..2445    -  CDS            lacZα (fragment): LacZα fragment of β-galactosidase; lacZ fragment
   2461..2560    +  protein_bind   attL1: mutant version of attL; recombination site for the Gateway® LR reaction LR Clonase™
   2576..3262    +  CDS            Apobec1: ABEC1_RAT - Experimental evidence at protein level: Swiss-Prot protein existence level 1. Catalytic component of the apolipoprotein B mRNA editing enzyme complex which is responsible for the postranscriptional editing of a CAA codon for Gln to a UAA codon for stop in the APOB mRNA. May also play a role in the epigenetic regulation of gene expression by participating in DNA demethylation. From Rattus norvegicus (Rat).
   3359..3378    +  CDS            2xFLAG (fragment): two tandem FLAG® epitope tags
   3434..7534    +  CDS            cas9: CAS9_STRP1 - Also known as csn1 From Streptococcus pyogenes serotype M1.
   7604..9493    +  CDS            Xrcc1: XRCC1_RAT - Also known as Xrcc-1. Experimental evidence at protein level: Swiss-Prot protein existence level 1. Involved in DNA single-strand break repair by mediating the assembly of DNA break repair protein complexes. Probably during DNA repair, negatively regulates ADP-ribose levels by modulating ADP- ribosyltransferase PARP1 activity. From Rattus norvegicus (Rat).
   9548..9800    +  terminator     NOS terminator: nopaline synthase terminator and poly(A) signal
   9845..9968    +  protein_bind   attR5: mutant version of attR; recombination site for the Gateway® LR reaction LR Clonase™
   9986..10004   -  promoter       T7 promoter: promoter for bacteriophage T7 RNA polymerase
>Addgene plasmid #173999 | pYPQ265O1 | addgene full sequence | sequence record 343416 | Addgene NGS Result
TGGACCAGCCAGGACAGAAATGCCTCGACTTCGCTGCTACCCAAGGTTGCCGGGTGACGCACACCGTGGA
AACGGATGAAGGCACGAACCCAGTGGACATAAGCCTGTTCGGTTCGTAAGCTGTAATGCAAGTAGCGTAT
GCGCTCACGCAACTGGTCCAGAACCTTGACCGAACGCAGCGGTGGTAACGGCGCAGTGGCGGTTTTCATG
GCTTGTTATGACTGTTTTTTTGGGGTACAGTCTATGCCTCGGGCATCCAAGCAGCAAGCGCGTTACGCCG
TGGGTCGATGTTTGATGTTATGGAGCAGCAACGATGTTACGCAGCAGGGCAGTCGCCCTAAAACAAAGTT
AAACATTATGAGGGAAGCGGTGATCGCCGAAGTATCGACTCAACTATCAGAGGTAGTTGGCGTCATCGAG
CGCCATCTCGAACCGACGTTGCTGGCCGTACATTTGTACGGCTCCGCAGTGGATGGCGGCCTGAAGCCAC
ACAGTGATATTGATTTGCTGGTTACGGTGACCGTAAGGCTTGATGAAACAACGCGGCGAGCTTTGATCAA
CGACCTTTTGGAAACTTCGGCTTCCCCTGGAGAGAGCGAGATTCTCCGCGCTGTAGAAGTCACCATTGTT
GTGCACGACGACATCATTCCGTGGCGTTATCCAGCTAAGCGCGAACTGCAATTTGGAGAATGGCAGCGCA
ATGACATTCTTGCAGGTATCTTCGAGCCAGCCACGATCGACATTGATCTGGCTATCTTGCTGACAAAAGC
AAGAGAACATAGCGTTGCCTTGGTAGGTCCAGCGGCGGAGGAACTCTTTGATCCGGTTCCTGAACAGGAT
CTATTTGAGGCGCTAAATGAAACCTTAACGCTATGGAACTCGCCGCCCGACTGGGCTGGCGATGAGCGAA
ATGTAGTGCTTACGTTGTCCCGCATTTGGTACAGCGCAGTAACCGGCAAAATCGCGCCGAAGGATGTCGC
TGCCGACTGGGCAATGGAGCGCCTGCCGGCCCAGTATCAGCCCGTCATACTTGAAGCTAGACAGGCTTAT
CTTGGACAAGAAGAAGATCGCTTGGCCTCGCGCGCAGATCAGTTGGAAGAATTTGTCCACTACGTGAAAG
GCGAGATCACCAAGGTAGTCGGCAAATAACCCTCGAGCCACCCATGACCAAAATCCCTTAACGTGAGTTA
CGCGTCGTTCCACTGAGCGTCAGACCCCGTAGAAAAGATCAAAGGATCTTCTTGAGATCCTTTTTTTCTG
CGCGTAATCTGCTGCTTGCAAACAAAAAAACCACCGCTACCAGCGGTGGTTTGTTTGCCGGATCAAGAGC
TACCAACTCTTTTTCCGAAGGTAACTGGCTTCAGCAGAGCGCAGATACCAAATACTGTTCTTCTAGTGTA
GCCGTAGTTAGGCCACCACTTCAAGAACTCTGTAGCACCGCCTACATACCTCGCTCTGCTAATCCTGTTA
CCAGTGGCTGCTGCCAGTGGCGATAAGTCGTGTCTTACCGGGTTGGACTCAAGACGATAGTTACCGGATA
AGGCGCAGCGGTCGGGCTGAACGGGGGGTTCGTGCACACAGCCCAGCTTGGAGCGAACGACCTACACCGA
ACTGAGATACCTACAGCGTGAGCTATGAGAAAGCGCCACGCTTCCCGAAGGGAGAAAGGCGGACAGGTAT
CCGGTAAGCGGCAGGGTCGGAACAGGAGAGCGCACGAGGGAGCTTCCAGGGGGAAACGCCTGGTATCTTT
ATAGTCCTGTCGGGTTTCGCCACCTCTGACTTGAGCGTCGATTTTTGTGATGCTCGTCAGGGGGGCGGAG
CCTATGGAAAAACGCCAGCAACGCGGCCTTTTTACGGTTCCTGGCCTTTTGCTGGCCTTTTGCTCACATG
TTCTTTCCTGCGTTATCCCCTGATTCTGTGGATAACCGTATTACCGCCTTTGAGTGAGCTGATACCGCTC
GCCGCAGCCGAACGACCGAGCGCAGCGAGTCAGTGAGCGAGGAAGCGGAAGAGCGCCCAATACGCAAACC
GCCTCTCCCCGCGCGTTGGCCGATTCATTAATGCAGCTGGCACGACAGGTTTCCCGACTGGAAAGCGGGC
AGTGAGCGCAACGCAATTAATACGCGTACCGCGAGCCAGGAAGAGTTTGTAGAAACGCAAAAAGGCCATC
CGTCAGGATGGCCTTCTGCTTAGTTTGATGCCTGGCAGTTTATGGCGGGCGTCCTGCCCGCCACCCTCCG
GGCCGTTGCTTCACAACGTTCAAATCCGCTCCCGGCGGATTTGTCCTACTCAGGAGAGCGTTCACCGACA
AACAACAGATAAAACGAAAGGCCCAGTCTTCCGACTGAGCCTTTCGTTTTATTTGATGCCTGGCAGTTCC
CTACTCTCGCGTTAACGCTTGCATGGATGTTTTCCCAGTCACGACGTTGTAAAACGACGGCCAGTCTTAA
GCTCGGGCCCCAAATAATGATTTTATTTTGACTGATAGTGACCTGTTCGTTGCAACAAATTGATGAGCAA
TGCTTTTTTATAATGCCAACTTTGTACAAAAAAGCAGGCTCCGAATTCGCCCTTCATGAGTTCTGAAACA
GGTCCAGTGGCTGTCGATCCGACTCTGAGGAGGCGCATCGAACCACACGAATTTGAGGTTTTTTTTGATC
CAAGAGAGCTTCGCAAGGAAACTTGTCTCCTGTATGAGATAAATTGGGGAGGAAGACATAGTATCTGGAG
ACACACAAGCCAGAACACCAATAAGCATGTCGAAGTTAACTTCATCGAAAAATTTACGACCGAACGCTAC
TTTTGTCCTAATACACGCTGCAGTATCACTTGGTTCCTTTCGTGGTCACCTTGCGGTGAATGTTCCAGAG
CAATTACGGAGTTTCTCTCGAGATATCCACACGTTACACTTTTCATTTACATAGCTCGGCTTTATCATCA
CGCAGATCCGAGAAATCGCCAGGGGCTGCGCGATCTGATTTCGTCCGGTGTCACCATTCAAATTATGACT
GAGCAGGAATCTGGATACTGCTGGCGCAACTTCGTGAACTACAGTCCGTCGAATGAAGCGCACTGGCCGA
GATATCCCCATCTCTGGGTGCGCTTGTATGTTTTGGAGCTTTATTGTATCATCTTGGGATTGCCACCTTG
TCTTAATATATTGCGCCGGAAACAACCGCAGCTCACTTTTTTCACCATTGCTCTGCAGTCTTGTCACTAC
CAACGCCTCCCCCCGCACATCCTGTGGGCCACAGGCCTTAAATCAGGTTCTGAGACCCCTGGCACAAGTG
AGTCAGCAACACCCGAGTCCACCATGGATTACAAGGACCACGACGGGGATTACAAGGACCACGACATTGA
TTACAAGGATGATGATGACAAGATGGCTCCGAAGAAGAAGAGGAAGGTTGGCATCCACGGGGTGCCAGCT
GCTGACAAGAAGTACTCGATCGGCCTCGCTATTGGGACTAACTCTGTTGGCTGGGCCGTGATCACCGACG
AGTACAAGGTGCCCTCAAAGAAGTTCAAGGTCCTGGGCAACACCGATCGGCATTCCATCAAGAAGAATCT
CATTGGCGCTCTCCTGTTCGACAGCGGCGAGACGGCTGAGGCTACGCGGCTCAAGCGCACCGCCCGCAGG
CGGTACACGCGCAGGAAGAATCGCATCTGCTACCTGCAGGAGATTTTCTCCAACGAGATGGCGAAGGTTG
ACGATTCTTTCTTCCACAGGCTGGAGGAGTCATTCCTCGTGGAGGAGGATAAGAAGCACGAGCGGCATCC
AATCTTCGGCAACATTGTCGACGAGGTTGCCTACCACGAGAAGTACCCTACGATCTACCATCTGCGGAAG
AAGCTCGTGGACTCCACAGATAAGGCGGACCTCCGCCTGATCTACCTCGCTCTGGCCCACATGATTAAGT
TCAGGGGCCATTTCCTGATCGAGGGGGATCTCAACCCGGACAATAGCGATGTTGACAAGCTGTTCATCCA
GCTCGTGCAGACGTACAACCAGCTCTTCGAGGAGAACCCCATTAATGCGTCAGGCGTCGACGCGAAGGCT
ATCCTGTCCGCTAGGCTCTCGAAGTCTCGGCGCCTCGAGAACCTGATCGCCCAGCTGCCGGGCGAGAAGA
AGAACGGCCTGTTCGGGAATCTCATTGCGCTCAGCCTGGGGCTCACGCCCAACTTCAAGTCGAATTTCGA
TCTCGCTGAGGACGCCAAGCTGCAGCTCTCCAAGGACACATACGACGATGACCTGGATAACCTCCTGGCC
CAGATCGGCGATCAGTACGCGGACCTGTTCCTCGCTGCCAAGAATCTGTCGGACGCCATCCTCCTGTCTG
ATATTCTCAGGGTGAACACCGAGATTACGAAGGCTCCGCTCTCAGCCTCCATGATCAAGCGCTACGACGA
GCACCATCAGGATCTGACCCTCCTGAAGGCGCTGGTCAGGCAGCAGCTCCCCGAGAAGTACAAGGAGATC
TTCTTCGATCAGTCGAAGAACGGCTACGCTGGGTACATTGACGGCGGGGCCTCTCAGGAGGAGTTCTACA
AGTTCATCAAGCCGATTCTGGAGAAGATGGACGGCACGGAGGAGCTGCTGGTGAAGCTCAATCGCGAGGA
CCTCCTGAGGAAGCAGCGGACATTCGATAACGGCAGCATCCCACACCAGATTCATCTCGGGGAGCTGCAC
GCTATCCTGAGGAGGCAGGAGGACTTCTACCCTTTCCTCAAGGATAACCGCGAGAAGATCGAGAAGATTC
TGACTTTCAGGATCCCGTACTACGTCGGCCCACTCGCTAGGGGCAACTCCCGCTTCGCTTGGATGACCCG
CAAGTCAGAGGAGACGATCACGCCGTGGAACTTCGAGGAGGTGGTCGACAAGGGCGCTAGCGCTCAGTCG
TTCATCGAGAGGATGACGAATTTCGACAAGAACCTGCCAAATGAGAAGGTGCTCCCTAAGCACTCGCTCC
TGTACGAGTACTTCACAGTCTACAACGAGCTGACTAAGGTGAAGTATGTGACCGAGGGCATGAGGAAGCC
GGCTTTCCTGTCTGGGGAGCAGAAGAAGGCCATCGTGGACCTCCTGTTCAAGACCAACCGGAAGGTCACG
GTTAAGCAGCTCAAGGAGGACTACTTCAAGAAGATTGAGTGCTTCGATTCGGTCGAGATCTCTGGCGTTG
AGGACCGCTTCAACGCCTCCCTGGGGACCTACCACGATCTCCTGAAGATCATTAAGGATAAGGACTTCCT
GGACAACGAGGAGAATGAGGATATCCTCGAGGACATTGTGCTGACACTCACTCTGTTCGAGGACCGGGAG
ATGATCGAGGAGCGCCTGAAGACTTACGCCCATCTCTTCGATGACAAGGTCATGAAGCAGCTCAAGAGGA
GGAGGTACACCGGCTGGGGGAGGCTGAGCAGGAAGCTCATCAACGGCATTCGGGACAAGCAGTCCGGGAA
GACGATCCTCGACTTCCTGAAGAGCGATGGCTTCGCGAACCGCAATTTCATGCAGCTGATTCACGATGAC
AGCCTCACATTCAAGGAGGATATCCAGAAGGCTCAGGTGAGCGGCCAGGGGGACTCGCTGCACGAGCATA
TCGCGAACCTCGCTGGCTCGCCAGCTATCAAGAAGGGGATTCTGCAGACCGTGAAGGTTGTGGACGAGCT
GGTGAAGGTCATGGGCAGGCACAAGCCTGAGAACATCGTCATTGAGATGGCCCGGGAGAATCAGACCACG
CAGAAGGGCCAGAAGAACTCACGCGAGAGGATGAAGAGGATCGAGGAGGGCATTAAGGAGCTGGGGTCCC
AGATCCTCAAGGAGCACCCGGTGGAGAACACGCAGCTGCAGAATGAGAAGCTCTACCTGTACTACCTCCA
GAATGGCCGCGATATGTATGTGGACCAGGAGCTGGATATTAACAGGCTCAGCGATTACGACGTCGATCAT
ATCGTTCCACAGTCATTCCTGAAGGATGACTCCATTGACAACAAGGTCCTCACCAGGTCGGACAAGAACC
GGGGCAAGTCTGATAATGTTCCTTCAGAGGAGGTCGTTAAGAAGATGAAGAACTACTGGCGCCAGCTCCT
GAATGCCAAGCTGATCACGCAGCGGAAGTTCGATAACCTCACAAAGGCTGAGAGGGGCGGGCTCTCTGAG
CTGGACAAGGCGGGCTTCATCAAGAGGCAGCTGGTCGAGACACGGCAGATCACTAAGCACGTTGCGCAGA
TTCTCGACTCACGGATGAACACTAAGTACGATGAGAATGACAAGCTGATCCGCGAGGTGAAGGTCATCAC
CCTGAAGTCAAAGCTCGTCTCCGACTTCAGGAAGGATTTCCAGTTCTACAAGGTTCGGGAGATCAACAAT
TACCACCATGCCCATGACGCGTACCTGAACGCGGTGGTCGGCACAGCTCTGATCAAGAAGTACCCAAAGC
TCGAGAGCGAGTTCGTGTACGGGGACTACAAGGTTTACGATGTGAGGAAGATGATCGCCAAGTCGGAGCA
GGAGATTGGCAAGGCTACCGCCAAGTACTTCTTCTACTCTAACATTATGAATTTCTTCAAGACAGAGATC
ACTCTGGCCAATGGCGAGATCCGGAAGCGCCCCCTCATCGAGACGAACGGCGAGACGGGGGAGATCGTGT
GGGACAAGGGCAGGGATTTCGCGACCGTCAGGAAGGTTCTCTCCATGCCACAAGTGAATATCGTCAAGAA
GACAGAGGTCCAGACTGGCGGGTTCTCTAAGGAGTCAATTCTGCCTAAGCGGAACAGCGACAAGCTCATC
GCCCGCAAGAAGGACTGGGATCCGAAGAAGTACGGCGGGTTCGACAGCCCCACTGTGGCCTACTCGGTCC
TGGTTGTGGCGAAGGTTGAGAAGGGCAAGTCCAAGAAGCTCAAGAGCGTGAAGGAGCTGCTGGGGATCAC
GATTATGGAGCGCTCCAGCTTCGAGAAGAACCCGATCGATTTCCTGGAGGCGAAGGGCTACAAGGAGGTG
AAGAAGGACCTGATCATTAAGCTCCCCAAGTACTCACTCTTCGAGCTGGAGAACGGCAGGAAGCGGATGC
TGGCTTCCGCTGGCGAGCTGCAGAAGGGGAACGAGCTGGCTCTGCCGTCCAAGTATGTGAACTTCCTCTA
CCTGGCCTCCCACTACGAGAAGCTCAAGGGCAGCCCCGAGGACAACGAGCAGAAGCAGCTGTTCGTCGAG
CAGCACAAGCATTACCTCGACGAGATCATTGAGCAGATTTCCGAGTTCTCCAAGCGCGTGATCCTGGCCG
ACGCGAATCTGGATAAGGTCCTCTCCGCGTACAACAAGCACCGCGACAAGCCAATCAGGGAGCAGGCTGA
GAATATCATTCATCTCTTCACCCTGACGAACCTCGGCGCCCCTGCTGCTTTCAAGTACTTCGACACAACT
ATCGATCGCAAGAGGTACACAAGCACTAAGGAGGTCCTGGACGCGACCCTCATCCACCAGTCGATTACCG
GCCTCTACGAGACGCGCATCGACCTGTCTCAGCTCGGGGGCGACAAGCGGCCAGCGGCGACGAAGAAGGC
GGGGCAGGCGAAGAAGAAGAAGGGAGACGGATCAGGCGGGTCACCTGAAATCAGCCTTCGCCATGTGGTG
TCATGCTCCTCGCAAGACTCAACGCATCGGGCCGAAAACCTCTTGAAGGCGGACACATACCGCAAGTGGA
GGTCAGCAAAAGCAGGCGAGAAGACGATATCGGTGGTCCTTCAGCTTGAAAAAGAGGAGCAAATACATTC
TGTCGACATCGGGAATGACGGCAGTGCCTTTGTCGAGGTTCTTGTTGGGTCATCAGCGGGCGGAGCAACA
GCTGGCGAACAGGACTACGAGGTCCTGTTGGTCACCAGCAGCTTTATGAGCCCTAGTGAGTCAAGAAGTG
GATCTAATCCTAATAGGGTCAGAATCTTTGGCCCAGACAAGCTCGTCAGAGCAGCGGCAGAGAAGAGGTG
GGACAGAGTCAAGATCGTTTGTTCGCAACCGTATTCCAAGGACTCACCGTATGGTCTTTCTTTCGTTAAA
TTTCACTCCCCGCCAGACAAAGATGAGGCAGAAGCGCCCTCCCAGAAAGTGACCGTGACGAAGCTGGGCC
AGTTCCGCGTGAAGGAGGAAGACGACTCTGCGAACTCCCTCCGGCCAGGGGCACTTTTTTTCAATAGAAT
AAACAAGGCGGCAAGCGCAAGCGCGTCGGACCCCGCTGGCCCGAGCTACGCTGCAGCGACTCTTCAAGCG
TCTTCAGCAGCAAGCTCAGCTTTGCCAGTCCCAAAGGTTGGCGGCTCGAGCAGCAAACTTCAAGAGCCCC
CGAAGGGCAAGCGCAAGCTGGACCTGGGGCTCGAAGATTCTAAGCCCCCCTCCAAGCCTAGCGCAGGTCC
GGCAGCTCTCAAGCGGCCTAAGCTGCCAGTTCCTTCTAGGACCCCTGCTGCAACACCCGCAAGTACACCG
GCGCAGAAGGCAGTCCCCGGAAAACCAAGGGGTGAGGGGACCGAGCCACGGGGGGCTCGGGCGGGTCCTC
AAGAACTTGGAAAAATATTGCAGGGGGTCGTCGTTGTGCTGTCGGGGTTTCAAAACCCGTTCCGGTCAGA
GCTGAGAGACAAGGCGCTGGAATTGGGGGCGAAATACAGACCGGATTGGACGCCAGATAGTACTCACTTG
ATATGTGCATTTGCAAACACTCCTAAGTACTCTCAGGTTTTGGGGCTTGGTGGTCGGATTGTTCGGAAAG
AATGGGTGCTGGACTGTTATCGGATGAGAAGACGCCTTCCTTCTCAACGGTATCTTATGGCCGGGTTGGG
TAGTAGCTCAGAAGACGAGGGCGATAGCCACTCTGAGTCGGGAGAGGACGAGGCGCCAAAGCTCCCTAGA
AAGAGGCCCCAACCTAAGGCCAAAACACAGGCCGCTGGCCCGAGTTCACCCCCCAGACCCCCAACCCCCG
AGGAAACAAAAGCGCCTTCCCCTGGACCGCAGGACAACAGCGACACAGATGGCGAGCAGTCCGAAGGCCG
CGATAATGGTGCTGAAGACTCGGGAGACACAGAAGACGAGCTTCGGCGCGTTGCAAAACAGAGAGAACAG
AGGCAGCCACCGGCACCCGAAGAAAATGGTGAGGATCCTTATGCGGGCTCAACAGATGAGAATACGGACA
GTGAGGCGCCATCTGAGGCCGATCTGCCAATACCAGAGCTCCCCGATTTTTTCCAAGGCAAGCACTTTTT
TCTGTACGGTGAATTCCCAGGCGACGAACGCAGGAAGCTTATTAGGTATGTCACCGCTTTCAACGGGGAG
TTGGAAGACTACATGAGCGACCGCGTCCAGTTCGTGATAACAGCCCAGGAGTGGGACCCTAACTTTGAAG
AGGCATTGATGGAAAACCCTTCGTTGGCATTCGTGAGGCCCAGATGGATCTACAGTTGTAATGAGAAGCA
AAAGCTGTTGCCACATCAACTTTACGGCGTTGTTCCGCAGGCGTCAGGTGGCTCCCCAAAGAAGAAACGC
AAGGTTTAGTGGCGGCCGCCGACGTCCGATCGTTCAAACATTTGGCAATAAAGTTTCTTAAGATTGAATC
CTGTTGCCGGTCTTGCGATGATTATCATATAATTTCTGTTGAATTACGTTAAGCATGTAATAATTAACAT
GTAATGCATGACGTTATTTATGAGATGGGTTTTTATGATTAGAGTCCCGCAATTATACATTTAATACGCG
ATAGAAAACAAAATATAGCGCGCAAACTAGGATAAATTATCGCGCGCGGTGTCATCTATGTTACTAGATC
GGGAATTGATCCCCCCTCGACAGCTTCCGGAAAGGGCGAATTCGCAACTTTGTATACAAAAGTTGAACGA
GAAACGTAAAATGATATAAATATCAATATATTAAATTAGATTTTGCATAAAAAACAGACTACATAATACT
GTAAAACACAACATATCCAGTCACTATGCCATCCAGCTGATATCCCCTATAGTGAGTCGTATTACATGGT
CATAGCTGTTTCCTGGCAGCTCTGGCCCGTGTCTCAAAATCTCTGATGTTACATTGCACAAGATAAAAAT
ATATCATCATGCCTCCTC
